Addgene plasmid #187321: pJT309 RapInducible1-ActivatorCloneSite-Citrine
Purpose: (Empty Backbone) Rapamycin inducible genetic circuit with cloning site for activator domains
Depositing lab: Michael Bassik & Lacra Bintu. Depositing organization: Stanford University. Publication: Development of compact transcriptional effectors using high-throughput measurements in diverse contexts. Tycko J, Van MV, Aradhana, DelRosso N, Ye H, Yao D, Valbuena R, Vaughan-Jackson A, Xu X, Ludwig C, Spees K, Liu K, Gu M, Khare V, Mukund AX, Suzuki PH, Arana S, Zhang C, Du PP, Ornstein TS, Hess GT, Kamber RA, Qi LS, Khalil AS, Bintu L, Bassik MC. Nat Biotechnol. 2024 Nov 1. doi: 10.1038/s41587-024-02442-6. PubMed 39487265.
Backbone
  Vector backbone: pTwist Kan High Copy
  Backbone manufacturer: Twist Biosciences
  Vector type: Mammalian Expression
Growth in bacteria
  Bacterial resistance: Kanamycin, 50 μg/mL
  Growth temperature: 37°C
  Growth strain: NEB Stable
  Copy number: High Copy
Gene/Insert
  Gene/Insert name: None
Terms and licenses: Academic/Nonprofit Terms; Industry Terms: Not Available to Industry
Depositor comments: Please visit https://www.biorxiv.org/content/10.1101/2023.05.12.540558v1 for bioRxiv preprint.
How to cite: pJT309 RapInducible1-ActivatorCloneSite-Citrine was a gift from Michael Bassik & Lacra Bintu (Addgene plasmid # 187321 ; http://n2t.net/addgene:187321 ; RRID:Addgene_187321)
