[The description below was written by a language model from this plasmid's Addgene catalogue record and pLannotate feature annotations shown in this document.]
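Description:
pJT309 RapInducible1-ActivatorCloneSite-Citrine is a compact (about 4.6 kb) mammalian expression plasmid built on the pTwist Kan High Copy backbone. It is deposited as an empty backbone, carrying a rapamycin-inducible genetic circuit with a cloning site for candidate transcriptional activator domains. It is propagated in E. coli through a high-copy ColE1/pUC-type origin and selected with kanamycin via an aph(3')-Ia resistance gene. The backbone region also contains an rrnB T1 terminator and small multiple-cloning-site and lacZα remnants.

The annotated payload follows the classic chemically induced dimerization design. One component consists of a c-myc nuclear localization signal fused to an FRB fragment, the FKBP-rapamycin binding domain. Going by the plasmid name, this is presumably the half that receives the inserted activator domain, although the cloning site itself is not annotated. The other component pairs the composite ZFHD1 DNA-binding domain (derived from Zif268 and Oct-1) with an FKBP-type domain, which the automated annotation calls DmrB, the F36V variant of FKBP12. Rapamycin bridges FRB and FKBP, so adding the drug should recruit the FRB-linked effector to DNA-bound ZFHD1.

Downstream sits a reporter made of a minimal interleukin-2 promoter driving the yellow fluorescent protein Citrine, followed by a synthetic polyadenylation signal fragment. ZFHD1 binding sites would be expected upstream of the minimal promoter but are not annotated. The feature table also does not identify the promoter driving the two fusion proteins, or any element that separates or links their coding regions.

The circuit lets Citrine fluorescence report drug-dependent activation by a cloned domain, in keeping with the associated work on developing compact transcriptional effectors.
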