Features (pLannotate 1.2.2; 12 found; start..end, strand, type, name):
    244..832     -  rep_origin     ori: high-copy-number ColE1/pMB1/pBR322/pUC origin of replication
    968..1783    -  CDS            KanR: aminoglycoside phosphotransferase; aph(3')-Ia; confers resistance to kanamycin in bacteria or G418 (Geneticin®) in eukaryotes
   1899..1921    +  misc_feature   MCS (fragment): pBluescript multiple cloning site
   1921..1967    +  terminator     rrnB T1 terminator: transcription terminator T1 from the E. coli rrnB gene
   2069..2112    -  CDS            lacZα (fragment): LacZα fragment of β-galactosidase; lacZ fragment
   2315..2341    +  CDS            c-myc NLS: nuclear localization signal of human c-Myc proto-oncogene (Dang and Lee, 1988)
   2342..2602    +  CDS            FRB (fragment): FKBP-rapamycin binding domain of human FRAP
   2744..3106    +  CDS            ZFHD1 (DNA binding domain): composite human DNA-binding domain composed of domains from the transcription factors Zif268 and Oct-1 (Pomerantz et al., 1995)
   3116..3433    +  CDS            DmrB: F36V mutant of FK506-binding protein FKBP12 binds synthetic ligands that do not bind wild-type FKBP
   3692..3805    +  promoter       IL-2 promoter: minimal promoter from the human interleukin-2 gene
   3815..4531    +  CDS            Citrine: Citrine is a basic (constitutively fluorescent) yellow fluorescent protein published in 2001, derived from Aequorea victoria. It has moderate acid sensitivity.
   4567..4586    +  polyA_signal   poly(A) signal (fragment): synthetic polyadenylation signal
>Addgene plasmid #187321 | pJT309 RapInducible1-ActivatorCloneSite-Citrine | addgene full sequence | sequence record 369804 | Addgene NGS Result
GGCTAGGTGGAGGCTCAGTGATGATAAGTCTGCGATGGTGGATGCATGTGTCATGGTCATAGCTGTTTCC
TGTGTGAAATTGTTATCCGCTCAGAGGGCACAATCCTATTCCGCGCTATCCGACAATCTCCAAGACATTA
GGTGGAGTTCAGTTCGGCGTATGGCATATGTCGCTGGAAAGAACATGTGAGCAAAAGGCCAGCAAAAGGC
CAGGAACCGTAAAAAGGCCGCGTTGCTGGCGTTTTTCCATAGGCTCCGCCCCCCTGACGAGCATCACAAA
AATCGACGCTCAAGTCAGAGGTGGCGAAACCCGACAGGACTATAAAGATACCAGGCGTTTCCCCCTGGAA
GCTCCCTCGTGCGCTCTCCTGTTCCGACCCTGCCGCTTACCGGATACCTGTCCGCCTTTCTCCCTTCGGG
AAGCGTGGCGCTTTCTCATAGCTCACGCTGTAGGTATCTCAGTTCGGTGTAGGTCGTTCGCTCCAAGCTG
GGCTGTGTGCACGAACCCCCCGTTCAGCCCGACCGCTGCGCCTTATCCGGTAACTATCGTCTTGAGTCCA
ACCCGGTAAGACACGACTTATCGCCACTGGCAGCAGCCACTGGTAACAGGATTAGCAGAGCGAGGTATGT
AGGCGGTGCTACAGAGTTCTTGAAGTGGTGGCCTAACTACGGCTACACTAGAAGAACAGTATTTGGTATC
TGCGCTCTGCTGAAGCCAGTTACCTTCGGAAAAAGAGTTGGTAGCTCTTGATCCGGCAAACAAACCACCG
CTGGTAGCGGTGGTTTTTTTGTTTGCAAGCAGCAGATTACGCGCAGAAAAAAAGGATCTCAAGAAGATCC
TTTGATCTTTTCTACGGGGTCTGACGCTCTATTCAACAAAGCCGCCGTCCCGTCAAGTCAGCGTAAATGG
GTAGGGGGCTTCAAATCGTCCGCTCTGCCAGTGTTACAACCAATTAACAAATTCTGATTAGAAAAACTCA
TCGAGCATCAAATGAAACTGCAATTTATTCATATCAGGATTATCAATACCATATTTTTGAAAAAGCCGTT
TCTGTAATGAAGGAGAAAACTCACCGAGGCAGTTCCATAGGATGGCAAGATCCTGGTATCGGTCTGCGAT
TCCGACTCGTCCAACATCAATACAACCTATTAATTTCCCCTCGTCAAAAATAAGGTTATCAAGTGAGAAA
TCACCATGAGTGACGACTGAATCCGGTGAGAATGGCAAAAGCTTATGCATTTCTTTCCAGACTTGTTCAA
CAGGCCAGCCATTACGCTCGTCATCAAAATCACTCGCATCAACCAAACCGTTATTCATTCGTGATTGCGC
CTGAGCGAGACGAAATACGCGATCGCTGTTAAAAGGACAATTACAAACAGGAATCGAATGCAACCGGCGC
AGGAACACTGCCAGCGCATCAACAATATTTTCACCTGAATCAGGATATTCTTCTAATACCTGGAATGCTG
TTTTCCCGGGGATCGCAGTGGTGAGTAACCATGCATCATCAGGAGTACGGATAAAATGCTTGATGGTCGG
AAGAGGCATAAATTCCGTCAGCCAGTTTAGTCTGACCATCTCATCTGTAACATCATTGGCAACGCTACCT
TTGCCATGTTTCAGAAACAACTCTGGCGCATCGGGCTTCCCATACAATCGATAGATTGTCGCACCTGATT
GCCCGACATTATCGCGAGCCCATTTATACCCATATAAATCAGCATCCATGTTGGAATTTAATCGCGGCCT
CGAGCAAGACGTTTCCCGTTGAATATGGCTCATAACACCCCTTGTATTACTGTTTATGTAAGCAGACAGT
TTTATTGTTCATGATGATATATTTTTATCTTGTGCAATGTAACATCAGAGATTTTGAGACACAACGTGGC
TTTCCCCCGCCGCTCTAGAACTAGTGGATCCAAATAAAACGAAAGGCTCAGTCGAAAGACTGGGCCTTTC
GTTTTATCTGTTGTTTGTCGCATTATACGAGACGTCCAGGTTGGGATACCTGAAACAAAACCCATCGTAC
GGCCAAGGAAGTCTCCAATAACTGTGATCCACCACAAGCGCCAGGGTTTTCCCAGTCACGACGTTGTAAA
ACGACGGCCAGTCATGCATAATCCGCACGCATCTGGAATAAGGAAGTGCCATTCCGCCTGACCTTGATCG
ATGCACGCGTTAATGATGGGCGCTACAGTAATGATGGGCGGAATTCCTCGAGGTACTTATATAAGGGGGT
GGGGGCGCGTTCGTCCTCAGTCGCGATCGAACACTCGAGCCGAGCAGACGTGCCTAACCGGTGCCGCCAC
CATGCCTGCTGCCAAGAGGGTCAAGTTGGACTGGCATGAAGGCCTGGAAGAGGCATCTCGTTTGTACTTT
GGGGAAAGGAACGTGAAAGGCATGTTTGAGGTGCTGGAGCCCTTGCATGCTATGATGGAACGGGGCCCCC
AGACTCTGAAGGAAACATCTTTTAATCAGGCCTATGGTCGTGATTTAATGGAGGCCCAAGAGTGGTGCAG
GAAGTACATGAAATCAGGGAATGTCAAGGACCTCACCCAAGCCTGGGACCTCTATTATCATGTGTTCCGA
CGAATCTCAAAGCAGTCTGGATCCGGATCAGGCTCCGGAGACGGGTCAAGCGTCTCTGGATCTGGAGAGG
GAAGGGGAAGCCTCCTAACTTGCGGAGATGTCGAGGAGAATCCTGGCCCACCTGCCGCTAAGCGTGTCAA
GTTGGACTCTAGAGAACGCCCGTATGCTTGCCCTGTCGAGTCCTGCGATCGCCGCTTTTCTCGCTCGGAT
GAGCTTACCCGCCATATCCGCATCCACACAGGCCAGAAGCCCTTCCAGTGTCGAATCTGCATGCGTAACT
TCAGTCGTAGTGACCACCTTACCACCCACATCCGCACCCACACAGGCGGCGGCCGCAGGAGGAAGAAACG
CACCAGCATAGAGACTAACATCCGTGTGGCCTTAGAGAAGAGTTTCTTGGAGAATCAAAAGCCTACCTCG
GAAGAGATCACTATGATTGCTGATCAGCTCAATATGGAAAAAGAGGTGATTCGTGTTTGGTTCTGTAACC
GCCGCCAGAAAGAAAAAAGAATCAACAAGGGCGGCGTGCAGGTGGAGACTATCTCCCCAGGCGACGGGCG
CACCTTCCCCAAGCGCGGCCAGACCTGCGTGGTGCACTACACCGGGATGCTTGAAGATGGAAAGAAATTT
GATTCCTCCCGGGACAGAAACAAGCCCTTTAAGTTTATGCTAGGCAAGCAGGAGGTGATCCGAGGCTGGG
AAGAAGGGGTTGCCCAGATGAGTGTGGGTCAGAGAGCCAAACTGACTATATCTCCAGATTATGCCTATGG
TGCCACTGGGCACCCAGGCATCATCCCACCACATGCCACTCTCGTCTTTGATGTGGAGCTTCTAAAACTG
GAATAACATATGAAATAAAATACGAAATGCGTACGTAATGATGGGCGCTAAATTAATGATGGGCGGAGTT
GTAATGATGGGCGCTCGGGTAATGATGGGCGCCCGTCTAATGATGGGCGAGAAGTTAATGATGGGCGCTC
GTTTAATGATGGGCGTCTAGCTAATGATGGGCGGGCGATTAATGATGGGCGAAGGACTAATGATGGGCGC
AGCGGTAATGATGGGCGATCAGCTAATGATGGGCGACGCGAATTAATTCAACATTTTGACACCCCCATAA
TATTTTTCCAGAATTAACAGTATAAATTGCATCTCTTGTTCAAGAGTTCCCTATCACTCTCTTTAATCAC
TACTCACAGTAACCTCAACTCCTGCGCCGCCACCATGGTGAGCAAGGGCGAGGAGCTGTTCACCGGGGTG
GTGCCCATCCTGGTCGAGCTGGACGGCGACGTAAACGGCCACAAGTTCAGCGTGTCCGGCGAGGGCGAGG
GCGATGCCACCTACGGCAAGCTGACCCTGAAGTTCATCTGCACCACCGGCAAGCTGCCCGTGCCCTGGCC
CACCCTCGTGACCACCTTCGGCTACGGCCTGATGTGCTTCGCCCGCTACCCCGACCACATGAAGCAGCAC
GACTTCTTCAAGTCCGCCATGCCCGAAGGCTACGTCCAGGAGCGCACCATCTTCTTCAAGGACGACGGCA
ACTACAAGACCCGCGCCGAGGTGAAGTTCGAGGGCGACACCCTGGTGAACCGCATCGAGCTGAAGGGCAT
CGACTTCAAGGAGGACGGCAACATCCTGGGGCACAAGCTGGAGTACAACTACAACAGCCACAACGTCTAT
ATCATGGCCGACAAGCAGAAGAACGGCATCAAGGTGAACTTCAAGATCCGCCACAACATCGAGGACGGCA
GCGTGCAGCTCGCCGACCACTACCAGCAGAACACCCCCATCGGCGACGGCCCCGTGCTGCTGCCCGACAA
CCACTACCTGAGCTACCAGTCCGCCCTGAGCAAAGACCCCAACGAGAAGCGCGATCACATGGTCCTGCTG
GAGTTCGTGACCGCCGCCGGGATCACTCTCGGCATGGACGAGCTGTACAAGTAAGCCTAATAAAGAGCTC
AGATGCATGCATCAGAGTGTGTTGGTTTTTTGTGTGTCGGACCGAGCGGCCGCAGGAACCCCATGATCGG
ATTAGCA
